>Addgene plasmid #156773 | pD649-HAsp-SIGLEC7-Fc(DAPA)-AviTag-6xHis | addgene full sequence | sequence record 393033 | Addgene NGS Result
TTTCAATATTATTGAAGCATTTATCAGGGTTATTGTCTCATGAGCGGATACATATTTGAATGTATTTAGA
AAAATAAACAAATAGGGGTCAGTGTTACAACCAATTAACCAATTCTGAACATTATCGCGAGCCCATTTAT
ACCTGAATATGGCTCATAACACCCCTTGCTCATGACCAAAATCCCTTAACGTGAGTTACGCGCGCGTCGT
TCCACTGAGCGTCAGACCCCGTAGAAAAGATCAAAGGATCTTCTTGAGATCCTTTTTTTCTGCGCGTAAT
CTGCTGCTTGCAAACAAAAAAACCACCGCTACCAGCGGTGGTTTGTTTGCCGGATCAAGAGCTACCAACT
CTTTTTCCGAAGGTAACTGGCTTCAGCAGAGCGCAGATACCAAATACTGTTCTTCTAGTGTAGCCGTAGT
TAGCCCACCACTTCAAGAACTCTGTAGCACCGCCTACATACCTCGCTCTGCTAATCCTGTTACCAGTGGC
TGCTGCCAGTGGCGATAAGTCGTGTCTTACCGGGTTGGACTCAAGACGATAGTTACCGGATAAGGCGCAG
CGGTCGGGCTGAACGGGGGGTTCGTGCACACAGCCCAGCTTGGAGCGAACGACCTACACCGAACTGAGAT
ACCTACAGCGTGAGCTATGAGAAAGCGCCACGCTTCCCGAAGGGAGAAAGGCGGACAGGTATCCGGTAAG
CGGCAGGGTCGGAACAGGAGAGCGCACGAGGGAGCTTCCAGGGGGAAACGCCTGGTATCTTTATAGTCCT
GTCGGGTTTCGCCACCTCTGACTTGAGCGTCGATTTTTGTGATGCTCGTCAGGGGGGCGGAGCCTATGGA
AAAACGCCAGCAACGCGGCCTTTTTACGGTTCCTGGCCTTTTGCTGGCCTTTTGCTCACATGTTCTTTCC
TGCGTTATCCCCTGATTCTGTGGATAACCGTATTACCGCCTTTGAGTGAGCTGATACCGCTCGCCGCAGC
CGAACGACCGAGCGCAGCGAGTCAGTGAGCGAGGAAGCGGAAGGCGAGAGTAGGGAACTGCCAGGCATCA
AACTAAGCAGAAGGCCCCTGACGGATGGCCTTTTTGCGTTTCTACAAACTCTTTCTGTGTTGTAAAACGA
CGGCCAGTCTTAAGCTCGGGCCCCCTGGGCGGTTCTGATAACGAGTAATCGTTAATCCGCAAATAACGTA
AAAACCCGCTTCGGCGGGTTTTTTTATGGGGGGAGTTTAGGGAAAGAGCATTTGTCAGAATATTTAAGGG
CGCCTGTCACTTTGCTTGATATATGAGAATTATTTAACCTTATAAATGAGAAAAAAGCAACGCACTTTAA
ATAAGATACGTTGCTTTTTCGATTGATGAACACCTATAATTAAACTATTCATCTATTATTTATGATTTTT
TGTATATACAATATTTCTAGTTTGTTAAAGAGAATTAAGAAAATAAATCTCGAAAATAATAAAGGGAAAA
TCAGTTTTTGATATCAAAATTATACATGTCAACGATAATACAAAATATAATACAAACTATAAGATGTTAT
CAGTATTTATTATCATTTAGAATAAATTTTGTGTCGCCCTTAATTGTGAGCGGATAACAATTACGAGCTT
CATGCACAGTGGCGTTGACTCAATATTGGCCATTAGCCATATTATTCATTGGTTATATAGCATAAATCAA
TATTGGCTATTGGCCATTGCATACGTTGTATCTATATCATAATATGTACATTTATATTGGCTCATGTCCA
ATATGACCGCCATGTTGGCATTGATTATTGACTAGTTATTAATAGTAATCAATTACGGGGTCATTAGTTC
ATAGCCCATATATGGAGTTCCGCGTTACATAACTTACGGTAAATGGCCCGCCTGGCTGACCGCCCAACGA
CCCCCGCCCATTGACGTCAATAATGACGTATGTTCCCATAGTAACGCCAATAGGGACTTTCCATTGACGT
CAATGGGTGGAGTATTTACGGTAAACTGCCCACTTGGCAGTACATCAAGTGTATCATATGCCAAGTACGC
CCCCTATTGACGTCAATGACGGTAAATGGCCCGCCTGGCATTATGCCCAGTACATGACCTTATGGGACTT
TCCTACTTGGCAGTACATCTACGTATTAGTCATCGCTATTACCATGGTGATGCGGTTTTGGCAGTACATC
AATGGGCGTGGATAGCGGTTTGACTCACGGGGATTTCCAAGTCTCCACCCCATTGACGTCAATGGGAGTT
TGTTTTGGCACCAAAATCAACGGGACTTTCCAAAATGTCGTAACAACTCCGCCCCATTGACGCAAATGGG
CGGTAGGCGTGTACGGTGGGAGGTCTATATAAGCAGAGCTCGTTTAGTGAACCGTCAGATCGCCTGGAGA
CGCCATCCACGCTGTTTTGACCTCCATAGAAGACACCGGGACCGATCCAGCCTCCGCGGCCGGGAACGGT
GCATTGGAACGCGGATTCCCCGTGCCAAGAGTGACGTAAGTACCGCCTATAGAGTCTATAGGCCCACCCC
CTTGGCTTCGTTAGAACGCGGCTACAATTAATACATAACCTTATGTATCATACACATACGATTTAGGTGA
CACTATAGAATAACATCCACTTTGCCTTTCTCTCCACAGGTGTCCACTCCCAGGTCCAACTGCACCTCGG
TTCTATCGAAAACGCGCCTGCTAGCGCCACCATGAAGACCATCATTGCCCTGAGCTACATCTTCTGCCTG
GTGTTCGCTGCGGCCGCCCAGAAGTCCAACAGAAAGGACTACAGCCTGACCATGCAGAGCAGCGTGACCG
TGCAAGAGGGGATGTGCGTTCACGTCCGGTGCAGCTTTAGCTACCCTGTGGATAGCCAGACCGACAGCGA
TCCTGTGCACGGCTATTGGTTCAGAGCCGGCAACGACATCTCTTGGAAAGCCCCTGTGGCCACCAACAAT
CCTGCCTGGGCTGTGCAAGAAGAGACACGGGACAGATTCCATCTGCTGGGCGACCCTCAGACCAAGAACT
GTACCCTGAGCATCCGGGACGCCAGAATGTCTGATGCCGGCAGATACTTCTTCCGGATGGAAAAGGGCAA
CATCAAGTGGAACTATAAGTACGACCAGCTGAGCGTGAACGTGACAGCCCTGACACACAGACCCAACATT
CTGATCCCCGGCACACTGGAAAGCGGCTGCTTCCAGAATCTGACCTGTTCTGTGCCTTGGGCCTGTGAAC
AGGGCACCCCTCCTATGATCAGCTGGATGGGCACATCCGTGTCTCCACTGCACCCTAGCACCACCAGATC
TAGCGTGCTGACACTGATCCCTCAGCCTCAGCACCACGGAACAAGCCTGACCTGTCAAGTTACACTGCCT
GGCGCTGGCGTGACCACCAACAGAACAATCCAGCTCAACGTGTCCTATCCTCCTCAGAACCTGACCGTGA
CAGTGTTCCAAGGCGAGGGAACAGCCTCTACAGCCCTGGGCAATAGCAGCAGCCTGTCTGTGCTGGAAGG
CCAGTCTCTGAGACTCGTGTGCGCCGTGGATAGCAATCCTCCTGCCAGACTGAGCTGGACATGGCGGAGT
CTGACACTGTACCCCAGCCAGCCTTCTAACCCTCTGGTGCTGGAACTGCAGGTCCACCTGGGAGATGAGG
GCGAGTTTACCTGCAGAGCCCAGAATAGCCTGGGCTCTCAGCACGTGTCCCTGAACCTGAGCCTGCAGCA
AGAGTACACAGGCAAGATGAGGCCTGTGTCCGGCGTGTTGCTTGGCGCGCCGGGCGGCGACAAGACCCAC
ACCTGCCCCCCCTGCCCAGCTCCAGAACTGCTGGGAGGGCCTTCCGTGTTCCTGTTCCCCCCCAAGCCCA
AGGACACCCTGATGATCAGCAGGACCCCCGAGGTGACCTGCGTGGTGGTGGCCGTGTCCCACGAGGACCC
AGAGGTGAAGTTCAACTGGTACGTGGACGGCGTGGAGGTGCACAACGCCAAGACCAAGCCCAGAGAGGAG
CAGTACAACAGCACCTACAGGGTGGTGTCCGTGCTGACCGTGCTGCACCAGGACTGGCTGAACGGCAAAG
AATACAAGTGCAAAGTCTCCAACAAGGCCCTGGCTGCCCCAATCGAAAAGACAATCAGCAAGGCCAAGGG
CCAGCCACGGGAGCCCCAGGTGTACACCCTGCCCCCCAGCCGGGAGGAGATGACCAAGAACCAGGTGTCC
CTGACCTGTCTGGTGAAGGGCTTCTACCCCAGCGATATCGCCGTGGAGTGGGAGAGCAACGGCCAGCCCG
AGAACAACTACAAGACCACCCCCCCAGTGCTGGACAGCGACGGCAGCTTCTTCCTGTACAGCAAGCTGAC
CGTGGACAAGTCCAGGTGGCAGCAGGGCAACGTGTTCAGCTGCAGCGTGATGCACGAGGCCCTGCACAAC
CACTACACCCAGAAGTCCCTGAGCCTGAGCCCCGGCGGCAGCGGTCTTAATGATATTTTCGAGGCTCAGA
AGATTGAGTGGCATGAACACCACCACCATCACCACTAAGGCCGGCCTGTAGTCACTGGCACAACGCGTTA
CCCGGTAAGCCAATCGGGTATACACGGTCGTCATACTGCAGACAGGGTTCTTCTACTTTGCAAGATAGTC
TTGAGTAGTAAAATAAATAGATAGAGAAAATCAGCCTCGACTGTGCCTTCTAGTTGCCAGCCATCTGTTG
TTTGCCCCTCCCCCGTGCCTTCCTTGACCCTGGAAGGTGCCACTCCCACTGTCCTTTCCTAATAAAATGA
GGAAATTGCATCACAACACTCAACCCTATCTCGGTCTATTCTTTTGATTTATAAGGGATTTTGCCGATTT
CGGCCTATTGGTTAAAAAATGAGCTGATTTAACAAAAATTTAACGCGAATTAATTCTGTGGAATGTGTGT
CAGTTAGGGTGTGGAAAGTCCCCAGGCTCCCCAGCAGGCAGAAGTATGCAAAGCATGCATCTCAATTAGT
CAGCAACCAGGTGTGGAAAGTCCCCAGGCTCCCCAGCAGGCAGAAGTATGCAAAGCATGCATCTCAATTA
GTCAGCAACCATAGTCCCGCCCCTAACTCCGCCCATCCCGCCCCTAACTCCGCCCAGTTCCGCCCATTCT
CCGCCCCATGGCTGACTAATTTTTTTTATTTATGCAGAGGCCGAGGCCGCCTCTGCCTCTGAGCTATTCC
AGAAGTAGTGAGGAGGCTTTTTTGGAGGCCTAGGCTTTTGCAAAAAGCTCCCGGGAGCTTGTATATCCAT
TTTCGGATCTGATCAGCACGTGTTGACAATTAATCATCGGCATAGTATATCGGCATAGTATAATACGACA
AGGTGAGGAACTAAACCATGACCGAGTACAAGCCCACGGTGCGCCTCGCCACCCGCGACGACGTCCCCAG
GGCCGTACGCACCCTCGCCGCCGCGTTCGCCGACTACCCCGCCACGCGCCACACCGTCGATCCGGACCGC
CACATCGAGCGGGTCACCGAGCTGCAAGAACTCTTCCTCACGCGCGTCGGGCTCGACATCGGCAAGGTGT
GGGTCGCGGACGACGGCGCCGCGGTGGCGGTCTGGACCACGCCGGAGAGCGTCGAAGCGGGGGCGGTGTT
CGCCGAGATCGGCCCGCGCATGGCCGAGTTGAGCGGTTCCCGGCTGGCCGCGCAGCAACAGATGGAAGGC
CTCCTGGCGCCGCACCGGCCCAAGGAGCCCGCGTGGTTCCTGGCCACCGTCGGCGTCTCGCCCGACCACC
AGGGCAAGGGTCTGGGCAGCGCCGTCGTGCTCCCCGGAGTGGAGGCGGCCGAGCGCGCCGGGGTGCCCGC
CTTCCTGGAGACATCCGCGCCCCGCAACCTCCCCTTCTACGAGCGGCTCGGCTTCACCGTCACCGCCGAC
GTCGAGGTGCCCGAAGGACCGCGCACCTGGTGCATGACCCGCAAGCCCGGTGCCTGACACGTGCTACGAG
ATTTCGATTCCACCGCCGCCTTCTATGAAAGGTTGGGCTTCGGAATCGTTTTCCGGGACGCCGGCTGGAT
GATCCTCCAGCGCGGGGATCTCATGCTGGAGTTCTTCGCCCACCCCAACTTGTTTATTGCAGCTTATAAT
GGTTACAAATAAAGCAATAGCATCACAAATTTCACAAATAAAGCATTTTTTTCACTGCATTCTAGTTGTG
GTTTGTCCAAACTCATCAATGTATCTTATCATGTCTGTATACCGTCGACCTCTAGCTAGAGCTTGGCGTA
ATCATGGTCATTACCAATGCTTAATCAGTGAGGCACCTATCTCAGCGATCTGTCTATTTCGTTCATCCAT
AGTTGCCTGACTCCCCGTCGTGTAGATAACTACGATACGGGAGGGCTTACCATCTGGCCCCAGCGCTGCG
ATGATACCGCGAGAACCACGCTCACCGGCTCCGGATTTATCAGCAATAAACCAGCCAGCCGGAAGGGCCG
AGCGCAGAAGTGGTCCTGCAACTTTATCCGCCTCCATCCAGTCTATTAATTGTTGCCGGGAAGCTAGAGT
AAGTAGTTCGCCAGTTAATAGTTTGCGCAACGTTGTTGCCATCGCTACAGGCATCGTGGTGTCACGCTCG
TCGTTTGGTATGGCTTCATTCAGCTCCGGTTCCCAACGATCAAGGCGAGTTACATGATCCCCCATGTTGT
GCAAAAAAGCGGTTAGCTCCTTCGGTCCTCCGATCGTTGTCAGAAGTAAGTTGGCCGCAGTGTTATCACT
CATGGTTATGGCAGCACTGCATAATTCTCTTACTGTCATGCCATCCGTAAGATGCTTTTCTGTGACTGGT
GAGTACTCAACCAAGTCATTCTGAGAATAGTGTATGCGGCGACCGAGTTGCTCTTGCCCGGCGTCAATAC
GGGATAATACCGCGCCACATAGCAGAACTTTAAAAGTGCTCATCATTGGAAAACGTTCTTCGGGGCGAAA
ACTCTCAAGGATCTTACCGCTGTTGAGATCCAGTTCGATGTAACCCACTCGTGCACCCAACTGATCTTCA
GCATCTTTTACTTTCACCAGCGTTTCTGGGTGAGCAAAAACAGGAAGGCAAAATGCCGCAAAAAAGGGAA
TAAGGGCGACACGGAAATGTTGAATACTCATATTCTTCCTT
Features (pLannotate 1.2.2; 21 found; start..end, strand, type, name):
    119..143     -  CDS            KanR (fragment): aminoglycoside phosphotransferase; aph(3')-Ia; confers resistance to kanamycin
    254..842     +  rep_origin     ori: high-copy-number ColE1/pMB1/pBR322/pUC origin of replication
   1067..1084    +  terminator     rrnB T2 terminator (fragment): transcription terminator T2 from the E. coli rrnB gene
   1109..1128    -  CDS            lacZα (fragment): LacZα fragment of β-galactosidase; lacZ fragment
   1584..1600    +  protein_bind   lac operator: The lac repressor binds to the lac operator to inhibit transcription in E. coli. This inhibition can be relieved by adding lactose or isopropyl-β-D-thiogalactopyranoside (IPTG). lac repressor encoded by lacI
   1843..2146    +  enhancer       CMV enhancer: human cytomegalovirus immediate early enhancer
   2147..2350    +  promoter       CMV promoter: human cytomegalovirus (CMV) immediate early promoter
   2486..2529    +  intron         CMV intron (fragment): modified intron A from human cytomegalovirus
   2581..2599    +  promoter       SP6 promoter: promoter for bacteriophage SP6 RNA polymerase
   2603..2640    +  CDS            IgH signal sequence (fragment): signal sequence from the mouse immunoglobulin heavy chain variable region
   2749..3768    +  CDS            SIGLEC7 (fragment): SIGL7_HUMAN - Also known as AIRM1. Experimental evidence at protein level: Swiss-Prot protein existence level 1. Putative adhesion molecule that mediates sialic-acid dependent binding to cells. Preferentially binds to alpha-2,3- and alpha-2,6-linked sialic acid. Also binds disialogangliosides (disialogalactosyl globoside, disialyl lactotetraosylceramide and disialyl GalNAc lactotetraoslylceramide). The sialic acid recognition site may be masked by cis interactions with sialic acids on the same cell surface. In the immune response, may act as an inhibitory receptor upon ligand induced tyrosine
   3769..4446    +  CDS            IGHG1 (fragment): IGHG1_HUMAN - Experimental evidence at protein level: Swiss-Prot protein existence level 1. Constant region of immunoglobulin heavy chains. Immunoglobulins, also known as antibodies, are membrane-bound or secreted glycoproteins produced by B lymphocytes. In the recognition phase of humoral immunity, the membrane-bound immunoglobulins serve as receptors which, upon binding of a specific antigen, trigger the clonal expansion and differentiation of B lymphocytes into immunoglobulins- secreting plasma cells. Secreted immunoglobulins mediate the effector phase of humoral immunity, which results in
   4661..4772    +  polyA_signal   bGH poly(A) signal: bovine growth hormone polyadenylation signal
   4773..4881    +  rep_origin     f1 ori (fragment): f1 bacteriophage origin of replication; arrow indicates direction of (+) strand synthesis
   4895..5224    +  promoter       SV40 promoter: SV40 enhancer and early promoter
   5272..5319    +  promoter       EM7 promoter: synthetic bacterial promoter&nbsp
   5338..5937    +  CDS            PuroR (fragment): puromycin N-acetyltransferase; pac from Streptomyces; confers resistance to puromycin
   5947..6072    +  CDS            ble (fragment): BLE_KLEPN - Experimental evidence at protein level: Swiss-Prot protein existence level 1. Binding protein with a strong affinity to the bleomycin family of antibiotics. Binds to CL990; an antimitotic-antibiotic compound. From Klebsiella pneumoniae.
   6067..6188    +  polyA_signal   SV40 poly(A) signal: SV40 polyadenylation signal
   6241..7101    -  CDS            AmpR: β-lactamase; bla; confers resistance to ampicillin, carbenicillin, and related antibiotics
   7104..89      -  promoter       AmpR promoter (fragment) (across the origin): bla
