[The description below was written by a language model from this plasmid's Addgene catalogue record and pLannotate feature annotations shown in this document.]
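Description:
pD649-HAsp-SIGLEC7-Fc(DAPA)-AviTag-6xHis is a mammalian expression plasmid of about 7.1 kb, built on the pD649 backbone, for producing the extracellular domain of human SIGLEC7 (CD328, a sialic-acid-binding immune receptor) as a secreted Fc fusion protein. It is maintained in E. coli at high copy through a ColE1/pUC-type origin and selected with ampicillin via a complete β-lactamase gene. The feature table also picks up short remnants of KanR, lacZα, an rrnB terminator and an f1 origin, which appear to be backbone vestiges rather than functional parts.

Expression is driven by the CMV enhancer and immediate-early promoter, followed by a fragment of CMV intron A and an SP6 promoter, which could also support in vitro transcription. The open reading frame begins with a signal peptide: the plasmid name indicates "HAsp", whereas the automated annotation reports only a partial match to a mouse IgH signal sequence. The roughly 1 kb SIGLEC7 ectodomain, cloned between retained NotI and AscI sites, follows and is fused at its C terminus to a human IgG1 Fc. The Fc carries the D265A and P329A (DAPA) substitutions, which are generally used to reduce Fc effector interactions. An AviTag for site-specific biotinylation and a 6xHis tag for affinity purification follow according to the catalogue entry, though they are not individually annotated, and a bGH polyadenylation signal ends the unit. A separate SV40/EM7-driven cassette with a puromycin resistance gene, a short ble fragment and an SV40 poly(A) signal could allow selection of stable mammalian cells.

The plasmid belongs to a collection made for mapping interactions among human IgSF cell-surface proteins. The depositor notes that some plasmids in the collection may carry an IS4-like transposase upstream of the CMV promoter; none is annotated in this table.
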