Addgene plasmid #156773: pD649-HAsp-SIGLEC7-Fc(DAPA)-AviTag-6xHis
Purpose: Mammalian expression of cell-surface protein extracellular domain fused to Fc(DAPA)-Avi-6xHis. Protein is secreted from cells.
Depositing lab: Chris Garcia. Depositing organization: Stanford University. Publication: A Human IgSF Cell-Surface Interactome Reveals a Complex Network of Protein-Protein Interactions. Wojtowicz WM, Vielmetter J, Fernandes RA, Siepe DH, Eastman CL, Chisholm GB, Cox S, Klock H, Anderson PW, Rue SM, Miller JJ, Glaser SM, Bragstad ML, Vance J, Lam AW, Lesley SA, Zinn K, Garcia KC. Cell. 2020 Aug 20;182(4):1027-1043.e17. doi: 10.1016/j.cell.2020.07.025. PubMed 32822567.
Backbone
  Vector backbone: pD649
  Backbone size w/o insert (bp): 6106
  Vector type: Mammalian Expression
Growth in bacteria
  Bacterial resistance: Ampicillin, 100 μg/mL
  Growth temperature: 37°C
  Growth strain: DH5alpha
  Copy number: High Copy
Gene/Insert
  Gene/Insert name: SIGLEC7 (alt name: SIGL7)
  Species: H. sapiens (human)
  Insert size (bp): 1005
  Mutation: Fc region of human IgG contains D265A and P329A mutations (DAPA)
  Entrez Gene: SIGLEC7 (a.k.a. AIRM-1, AIRM1, CD328, CDw328, D-siglec, QA79, SIGLEC-7, SIGLEC19P, SIGLECP2, p75, p75/AIRM1)
  Promoter: CMV/SP6
  Tag / fusion protein: Fc(DAPA)-AviTag-6xHis (C terminal on backbone)
  Cloning method: Restriction Enzyme; 5′ cloning site GCGGCCGC (not destroyed); 3′ cloning site GGCGCGCC (not destroyed)
  Sequencing primers: 5′ ATTTAGGTGACACTATAG; 3′ CACGTACCAGTTGAACTTCACC
Resource information
  A portion of this plasmid was derived from a plasmid made by: synthesis by ThermoFisher
Terms and licenses: Academic/Nonprofit Terms; Industry Terms: Not Available to Industry
Depositor comments: Some plasmids in this collection may have an IS4-like element ISVsa5 family transposase upstream of the CMV promoter.
How to cite: pD649-HAsp-SIGLEC7-Fc(DAPA)-AviTag-6xHis was a gift from Chris Garcia (Addgene plasmid # 156773 ; http://n2t.net/addgene:156773 ; RRID:Addgene_156773)
