>Addgene plasmid #156773 | pD649-HAsp-SIGLEC7-Fc(DAPA)-AviTag-6xHis | depositor partial sequence | sequence record 302656 | insert (extracellular domain)
CAGAAGTCCAACAGAAAGGACTACAGCCTGACCATGCAGAGCAGCGTGACCGTGCAAGAGGGGATGTGCG
TTCACGTCCGGTGCAGCTTTAGCTACCCTGTGGATAGCCAGACCGACAGCGATCCTGTGCACGGCTATTG
GTTCAGAGCCGGCAACGACATCTCTTGGAAAGCCCCTGTGGCCACCAACAATCCTGCCTGGGCTGTGCAA
GAAGAGACACGGGACAGATTCCATCTGCTGGGCGACCCTCAGACCAAGAACTGTACCCTGAGCATCCGGG
ACGCCAGAATGTCTGATGCCGGCAGATACTTCTTCCGGATGGAAAAGGGCAACATCAAGTGGAACTATAA
GTACGACCAGCTGAGCGTGAACGTGACAGCCCTGACACACAGACCCAACATTCTGATCCCCGGCACACTG
GAAAGCGGCTGCTTCCAGAATCTGACCTGTTCTGTGCCTTGGGCCTGTGAACAGGGCACCCCTCCTATGA
TCAGCTGGATGGGCACATCCGTGTCTCCACTGCACCCTAGCACCACCAGATCTAGCGTGCTGACACTGAT
CCCTCAGCCTCAGCACCACGGAACAAGCCTGACCTGTCAAGTTACACTGCCTGGCGCTGGCGTGACCACC
AACAGAACAATCCAGCTCAACGTGTCCTATCCTCCTCAGAACCTGACCGTGACAGTGTTCCAAGGCGAGG
GAACAGCCTCTACAGCCCTGGGCAATAGCAGCAGCCTGTCTGTGCTGGAAGGCCAGTCTCTGAGACTCGT
GTGCGCCGTGGATAGCAATCCTCCTGCCAGACTGAGCTGGACATGGCGGAGTCTGACACTGTACCCCAGC
CAGCCTTCTAACCCTCTGGTGCTGGAACTGCAGGTCCACCTGGGAGATGAGGGCGAGTTTACCTGCAGAG
CCCAGAATAGCCTGGGCTCTCAGCACGTGTCCCTGAACCTGAGCCTGCAGCAAGAGTACACAGGCAAGAT
GAGGCCTGTGTCCGGCGTGTTGCTT
